>Addgene plasmid #90036 | pCS2TAL3_DD_NvFP-7R_Ex2-LEFT | addgene full sequence | sequence record 177677 | Addgene NGS Result
CGCCATTCTGCCTGGGGACGTCGGAGCAAGCTTGATTTAGGTGACACTATAGAATACAAGCTACTTGTTC
TTTTTGCAGGATCTGCCACCATGGCTCCAAAGAAGAAGCGTAAGGTAGACTACAAAGACCATGACGGTGA
TTATAAAGATCATGACATCGATTACAAGGATGACGATGACAAGGGTACCGTGGATCTACGCACGCTCGGC
TACAGTCAGCAGCAGCAAGAGAAGATCAAACCGAAGGTGCGTTCGACAGTGGCGCAGCACCACGAGGCAC
TGGTGGGCCATGGGTTTACACACGCGCACATCGTTGCGCTCAGCCAACACCCGGCAGCGTTAGGGACCGT
CGCTGTCACGTATCAGCACATAATCACGGCGTTGCCAGAGGCGACACACGAAGACATCGTTGGCGTCGGC
AAACAGTGGTCCGGCGCACGCGCCCTGGAGGCCTTGCTCACGGATGCGGGGGAGTTGAGAGGTCCGCCGT
TACAGTTGGACACAGGCCAACTTGTGAAGATTGCAAAACGTGGCGGCGTGACCGCAATGGAGGCAGTGCA
TGCATCGCGCAATGCACTGACGGGTGCCCCCCTGAACCTGACCCCGGACCAAGTGGTGGCTATCGCCAGC
AACATTGGCGGCAAGCAAGCGCTCGAAACGGTGCAGCGGCTGTTGCCGGTGCTGTGCCAGGACCATGGCC
TGACCCCGGACCAAGTGGTGGCTATCGCCAGCAACAATGGCGGCAAGCAAGCGCTCGAAACGGTGCAGCG
GCTGTTGCCGGTGCTGTGCCAGGACCATGGCCTGACCCCGGACCAAGTGGTGGCTATCGCCAGCAACGGT
GGCGGCAAGCAAGCGCTCGAAACGGTGCAGCGGCTGTTGCCGGTGCTGTGCCAGGACCATGGCCTGACCC
CGGACCAAGTGGTGGCTATCGCCAGCAACATTGGCGGCAAGCAAGCGCTCGAAACGGTGCAGCGGCTGTT
GCCGGTGCTGTGCCAGGACCATGGCCTGACCCCGGACCAAGTGGTGGCTATCGCCAGCAACATTGGCGGC
AAGCAAGCGCTCGAAACGGTGCAGCGGCTGTTGCCGGTGCTGTGCCAGGACCATGGCCTGACCCCGGACC
AAGTGGTGGCTATCGCCAGCAACATTGGCGGCAAGCAAGCGCTCGAAACGGTGCAGCGGCTGTTGCCGGT
GCTGTGCCAGGACCATGGCCTGACCCCGGACCAAGTGGTGGCTATCGCCAGCAACAATGGCGGCAAGCAA
GCGCTCGAAACGGTGCAGCGGCTGTTGCCGGTGCTGTGCCAGGACCATGGCCTGACCCCGGACCAAGTGG
TGGCTATCGCCAGCAACATTGGCGGCAAGCAAGCGCTCGAAACGGTGCAGCGGCTGTTGCCGGTGCTGTG
CCAGGACCATGGCCTGACCCCGGACCAAGTGGTGGCTATCGCCAGCAACGGTGGCGGCAAGCAAGCGCTC
GAAACGGTGCAGCGGCTGTTGCCGGTGCTGTGCCAGGACCATGGCCTGACCCCGGACCAAGTGGTGGCTA
TCGCCAGCAACAATGGCGGCAAGCAAGCGCTCGAAACGGTGCAGCGGCTGTTGCCGGTGCTGTGCCAGGA
CCATGGCCTGACCCCGGACCAAGTGGTGGCTATCGCCAGCCACGATGGCGGCAAGCAAGCGCTCGAAACG
GTGCAGCGGCTGTTGCCGGTGCTGTGCCAGGACCATGGCCTGACCCCGGACCAAGTGGTGGCTATCGCCA
GCAACGGTGGCGGCAAGCAAGCGCTCGAAACGGTGCAGCGGCTGTTGCCGGTGCTGTGCCAGGACCATGG
CCTGACCCCGGACCAAGTGGTGGCTATCGCCAGCAACATTGGCGGCAAGCAAGCGCTCGAAACGGTGCAG
CGGCTGTTGCCGGTGCTGTGCCAGGACCATGGCCTGACCCCGGACCAAGTGGTGGCTATCGCCAGCAACG
GTGGCGGCAAGCAAGCGCTCGAAACGGTGCAGCGGCTGTTGCCGGTGCTGTGCCAGGACCATGGCCTGAC
CCCGGACCAAGTGGTGGCTATCGCCAGCAACAATGGCGGCAAGCAAGCGCTCGAAAGCATTGTGGCCCAG
CTGAGCCGGCCTGATCCGGCGTTGGCCGCGTTGACCAACGACCACCTCGTCGCCTTGGCCTGCCTCGGCG
GACGTCCTGCCATGGATGCAGTGAAAAAGGGATTGCCGCACGCGCCGGAATTGATCAGAAGAGTCAATCG
CCGTATTGGCGAACGCACGTCCCATCGCGTTGCCGGATCCCAACTAGTCAAAAGTGAACTGGAGGAGAAG
AAATCTGAACTTCGTCATAAATTGAAATATGTGCCTCATGAATATATTGAATTAATTGAAATTGCCAGAA
ATTCCACTCAGGATAGAATTCTTGAAATGAAGGTAATGGAATTTTTTATGAAAGTTTATGGATATAGAGG
TAAACATTTGGGTGGATCAAGGAAACCGGACGGAGCAATTTATACTGTCGGATCTCCTATTGATTACGGT
GTGATCGTGGATACTAAAGCTTATAGCGGAGGTTATAATCTGCCAATTGGCCAAGCAGATGAAATGCAAG
ACTATGTCGAAGAAAATCAAACACGAAACAAACATATCAACCCTAATGAATGGTGGAAAGTCTATCCATC
TTCTGTAACGGAATTTAAGTTTTTATTTGTGAGTGGTCACTTTAAAGGAAACTACAAAGCTCAGCTTACA
CGATTAAATCATATCACTAATTGTAATGGAGCTGTTCTTAGTGTAGAAGAGCTTTTAATTGGTGGAGAAA
TGATTAAAGCCGGCACATTAACCTTAGAGGAAGTGCGCCGGAAATTTAATAACGGCGAGATAAACTTTTA
ATCTAGAACTATAGTGAGTCGTATTACGTAGATCCAGACATGATAAGATACATTGATGAGTTTGGACAAA
CCACAACTAGAATGCAGTGAAAAAAATGCTTTATTTGTGAAATTTGTGATGCTATTGCTTTATTTGTAAC
CATTATAAGCTGCAATAAACAAGTTAACAACAACAATTGCATTCATTTTATGTTTCAGGTTCAGGGGGAG
GTGTGGGAGGTTTTTTAATTCGCGGCCGCGGCGCCAATGCATTGGGCCCGGTACGTACCCAGCTTTTGTT
CCCTTTAGTGAGGGTTAATTGCGCGCTTGGCGTAATCATGGTCATAGCTGTTTCCTGTGTGAAATTGTTA
TCCGCTCACAATTCCACACAACATACGAGCCGGAAGCATAAAGTGTAAAGCCTGGGGTGCCTAATGAGTG
AGCTAACTCACATTAATTGCGTTGCGCTCACTGCCCGCTTTCCAGTCGGGAAACCTGTCGTGCCAGCTGC
ATTAATGAATCGGCCAACGCGCGGGGAGAGGCGGTTTGCGTATTGGGCGCTCTTCCGCTTCCTCGCTCAC
TGACTCGCTGCGCTCGGTCGTTCGGCTGCGGCGAGCGGTATCAGCTCACTCAAAGGCGGTAATACGGTTA
TCCACAGAATCAGGGGATAACGCAGGAAAGAACATGTGAGCAAAAGGCCAGCAAAAGGCCAGGAACCGTA
AAAAGGCCGCGTTGCTGGCGTTTTTCCATAGGCTCCGCCCCCCTGACGAGCATCACAAAAATCGACGCTC
AAGTCAGAGGTGGCGAAACCCGACAGGACTATAAAGATACCAGGCGTTTCCCCCTGGAAGCTCCCTCGTG
CGCTCTCCTGTTCCGACCCTGCCGCTTACCGGATACCTGTCCGCCTTTCTCCCTTCGGGAAGCGTGGCGC
TTTCTCATAGCTCACGCTGTAGGTATCTCAGTTCGGTGTAGGTCGTTCGCTCCAAGCTGGGCTGTGTGCA
CGAACCCCCCGTTCAGCCCGACCGCTGCGCCTTATCCGGTAACTATCGTCTTGAGTCCAACCCGGTAAGA
CACGACTTATCGCCACTGGCAGCAGCCACTGGTAACAGGATTAGCAGAGCGAGGTATGTAGGCGGTGCTA
CAGAGTTCTTGAAGTGGTGGCCTAACTACGGCTACACTAGAAGGACAGTATTTGGTATCTGCGCTCTGCT
GAAGCCAGTTACCTTCGGAAAAAGAGTTGGTAGCTCTTGATCCGGCAAACAAACCACCGCTGGTAGCGGT
GGTTTTTTTGTTTGCAAGCAGCAGATTACGCGCAGAAAAAAAGGATCTCAAGAAGATCCTTTGATCTTTT
CTACGGGGTCTGACGCTCAGTGGAACGAAAACTCACGTTAAGGGATTTTGGTCATGAGATTATCAAAAAG
GATCTTCACCTAGATCCTTTTAAATTAAAAATGAAGTTTTAAATCAATCTAAAGTATATATGAGTAAACT
TGGTCTGACAGTTACCAATGCTTAATCAGTGAGGCACCTATCTCAGCGATCTGTCTATTTCGTTCATCCA
TAGTTGCCTGACTCCCCGTCGTGTAGATAACTACGATACGGGAGGGCTTACCATCTGGCCCCAGTGCTGC
AATGATACCGCGAGACCCACGCTCACCGGCTCCAGATTTATCAGCAATAAACCAGCCAGCCGGAAGGGCC
GAGCGCAGAAGTGGTCCTGCAACTTTATCCGCCTCCATCCAGTCTATTAATTGTTGCCGGGAAGCTAGAG
TAAGTAGTTCGCCAGTTAATAGTTTGCGCAACGTTGTTGCCATTGCTACAGGCATCGTGGTGTCACGCTC
GTCGTTTGGTATGGCTTCATTCAGCTCCGGTTCCCAACGATCAAGGCGAGTTACATGATCCCCCATGTTG
TGCAAAAAAGCGGTTAGCTCCTTCGGTCCTCCGATCGTTGTCAGAAGTAAGTTGGCCGCAGTGTTATCAC
TCATGGTTATGGCAGCACTGCATAATTCTCTTACTGTCATGCCATCCGTAAGATGCTTTTCTGTGACTGG
TGAGTACTCAACCAAGTCATTCTGAGAATAGTGTATGCGGCGACCGAGTTGCTCTTGCCCGGCGTCAATA
CGGGATAATACCGCGCCACATAGCAGAACTTTAAAAGTGCTCATCATTGGAAAACGTTCTTCGGGGCGAA
AACTCTCAAGGATCTTACCGCTGTTGAGATCCAGTTCGATGTAACCCACTCGTGCACCCAACTGATCTTC
AGCATCTTTTACTTTCACCAGCGTTTCTGGGTGAGCAAAAACAGGAAGGCAAAATGCCGCAAAAAAGGGA
ATAAGGGCGACACGGAAATGTTGAATACTCATACTCTTCCTTTTTCAATATTATTGAAGCATTTATCAGG
GTTATTGTCTCATGAGCGGATACATATTTGAATGTATTTAGAAAAATAAACAAATAGGGGTTCCGCGCAC
ATTTCCCCGAAAAGTGCCACCTAAATTGTAAGCGTTAATATTTTGTTAAAATTCGCGTTAAATTTTTGTT
AAATCAGCTCATTTTTTAACCAATAGGCCGAAATCGGCAAAATCCCTTATAAATCAAAAGAATAGACCGA
GATAGGGT
[37 nt withheld, positions 5469-5505]
AAAGAACGTGGACTCCAACGTCAAAGG
[49 nt withheld, positions 5533-5581]
T
[91 nt withheld, positions 5583-5673]
G
[124 nt withheld, positions 5675-5798]
CCCATTCGCCATTCAGGCTGCGCAACTGTTGGGAAGGGCGATCGGTGCGGGCCTCTTCGCTATTACGCCA
GTCGACCATAGCCAATTCAATATGGCGTATATGGACTCATGCCAATTCAATATGGTGGATCTGGACCTGT
GCCAATTCAATATGGCGTATATGGACTCGTGCCAATTCAATATGGTGGATCTGGACCCCAGCCAATTCAA
TATGGCGGACTTGGCACCATGCCAATTCAATATGGCGGACTTGGCACTGTGCCAACTGGGGAGGGGTCTA
CTTGGCACGGTGCCAAGTTTGAGGAGGGGTCTTGGCCCTGTGCCAAGTCCGCCATATTGAATTGGCATGG
TGCCAATAATGGCGGCCATATTGGCTATATGCCAGGATCAATATATAGGCAATATCCAATATGGCCCTAT
GCCAATATGGCTATTGGCCAGGTTCAATACTATGTATTGGCCCTATGCCATATAGTATTCCATATATGGG
TTTTCCTATTGACGTAGATAGCCCCTCCCAATGGGCGGTCCCATATACCATATATGGGGCTTCCTAATAC
CGCCCATAGCCACTCCCCCATTGACGTCAATGGTCTCTATATATGGTCTTTCCTATTGACGTCATATGGG
CGGTCCTATTGACGTATATGGCGCCTCCCCCATTGACGTCAATTACGGTAAATGGCCCGCCTGGCTCAAT
GCCCATTGACGTCAATAGGACCACCCACCATTGACGTCAATGGGATGGCTCATTGCCCATTCATATCCGT
TCTCACGCCCCCTATTGACGTCAATGACGGTAAATGGCCCACTTGGCAGTACATCAATATCTATTAATAG
TAACTTGGCAAGTACATTACTATTGGAAGGACGCCAGGGTACATTGGCAGTACTCCCATTGACGTCAATG
GCGGTAAATGGCCCGCGATGGCTGCCAAGTACATCCCCATTGACGTCAATGGGGAGGGGCAATGACGCAA
ATGGGCGTTCCATTGACGTAAATGGGCGGTAGGCGTGCCTAATGGGAGGTCTATATAAGCAATGCTCGTT
TAGGGAAC
Features (pLannotate 1.2.2; 18 found; start..end, strand, type, name):
     35..53      +  promoter       SP6 promoter: promoter for bacteriophage SP6 RNA polymerase
    118..183     +  CDS            3xFLAG: three tandem FLAG® epitope tags, followed by an enterokinase cleavage site
    190..699     +  CDS            avrXa10 (fragment): AVX10_XANOO - Experimental evidence at protein level: Swiss-Prot protein existence level 1. Avirulence protein. Induces the hypersensitive response (HR)in rice plants carrying the resistance gene Xa10. Activity depends on the presence of the core repeat domains; replacement with repeat domains from other proteins (AvrBs3 of X.euvesicatoria (AC P14727) or AvrXa7 of this organism) does not elicit the HR. Probably acts as a transcription factor in its host plant (rice) to induce plant resistance or disease. From Xanthomonas oryzae pv. oryzae.
   2086..2292    +  CDS            avrBs3 (fragment): AVRB3_XANEU - Experimental evidence at protein level: Swiss-Prot protein existence level 1. Avirulence protein. Acts as a transcription factor in C.annuum plants. In susceptible plants lacking the Bs3 resistance gene induces expression of a number of genes, including genes homologous to a family of auxin-induced genes, alpha-expansin genes, pectate lyase, anthocyanidin glucoside rhamnosyl transferase and at least one transcription factor, UPA20. Their expression leads to plant hypertrophy in mesophyll cells, probably mainly mediated by UPA20 (PubMed:17962565). In resistant plants induces the h
   2281..2868    +  CDS            FokI cleavage domain: nonspecific DNA cleavage domain of the FokI endonuclease (Li et al., 1992) must dimerize to be catalytically active
   2879..2896    -  promoter       T7 promoter (fragment): promoter for bacteriophage T7 RNA polymerase
   2901..3035    -  polyA_signal   SV40 poly(A) signal: SV40 polyadenylation signal
   3152..3170    -  promoter       T3 promoter: promoter for bacteriophage T3 RNA polymerase
   3215..3231    -  protein_bind   lac operator: The lac repressor binds to the lac operator to inhibit transcription in E. coli. This inhibition can be relieved by adding lactose or isopropyl-β-D-thiogalactopyranoside (IPTG). lac repressor encoded by lacI
   3239..3269    -  promoter       lac promoter: promoter for the E. coli lac operon
   3284..3305    -  protein_bind   CAP binding site: CAP binding activates transcription in the presence of cAMP. E. coli catabolite activator protein
   3318..3410    -  CDS            lacI (fragment): lac repressor; lacI; The lac repressor binds to the lac operator to inhibit transcription in E. coli. This inhibition can be relieved by adding lactose or isopropyl-β-D-thiogalactopyranoside (IPTG).
   3593..4181    -  rep_origin     ori: high-copy-number ColE1/pMB1/pBR322/pUC origin of replication
   4352..5212    -  CDS            AmpR: β-lactamase; bla; confers resistance to ampicillin, carbenicillin, and related antibiotics
   5213..5317    -  promoter       AmpR promoter: bla
   5370..5798    -  rep_origin     f1 ori (sequence partly withheld): f1 bacteriophage origin of replication; arrow indicates direction of (+) strand synthesis
   5803..5869    -  CDS            lacZα (fragment): LacZα fragment of β-galactosidase; lacZ fragment
   5872..6856    +  promoter       CMV IE94 promoter: enhancer/promoter region of simian cytomegalovirus major immediate early transcription unit IE94
