[The description below was written by a language model from this plasmid's Addgene catalogue record and pLannotate feature annotations shown in this document.]
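Description:
pCS2TAL3_DD_NvFP-7R_Ex2-LEFT is a TALEN expression plasmid built on the pCS2 backbone. It encodes the left-hand monomer of a nuclease pair directed against exon 2 of NvFP-7R, a gene of the sea anemone Nematostella vectensis. It is maintained in E. coli through a high-copy ColE1/pUC-type origin and selected with ampicillin via the β-lactamase gene. An f1 origin and remnants of the lac region (lac promoter/operator, lacZα and lacI fragments) are also carried over from the parental vector.

The open reading frame begins with an N-terminal 3xFLAG tag. Xanthomonas TAL effector-derived sequences follow, annotated as avrXa10 and avrBs3 fragments, which correspond to the N- and C-terminal scaffold regions. The unannotated stretch between them presumably holds the custom repeat array that specifies the left half-site, although the feature table does not label it. The TAL domain is fused at its C terminus to the FokI cleavage domain in the "DD" variant. Because FokI must dimerize to cut, this arm is designed to work with a partner TALEN bound to the adjacent right half-site. The DD designation usually indicates an obligate-heterodimer form meant to pair with a complementary variant, but the record does not name the partner construct.

Expression can be driven by the simian CMV IE94 enhancer/promoter, with an SV40 polyadenylation signal downstream. An SP6 promoter sits just upstream of the coding sequence, which allows in vitro transcription of mRNA, a typical use of pCS2 vectors for embryo injection. T7 and T3 promoter elements lie beyond the cassette in the opposite orientation. The stated purpose is TALEN-mediated mutagenesis of NvFP-7R exon 2 as part of genome-editing work in Nematostella.
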