Addgene plasmid #90036: pCS2TAL3_DD_NvFP-7R_Ex2-LEFT
Purpose: TALEN-mediated mutagenesis of Exon 2 in NvFP-7R
Depositing lab: Matthew Gibson. Depositing organization: Stowers Institute for Medical Research. Publication: TALEN and CRISPR/Cas9-mediated genome editing in the early-branching metazoan Nematostella vectensis. Ikmi A, McKinney SA, Delventhal KM, Gibson MC. Nat Commun. 2014 Nov 24;5:5486. doi: 10.1038/ncomms6486. PubMed 25417547.
Backbone
  Vector backbone: pCS2
  Vector type: TALEN
Growth in bacteria
  Bacterial resistance: Ampicillin, 100 μg/mL
  Growth temperature: 37°C
  Growth strain: DH5alpha
  Copy number: Unknown
Gene/Insert
  Gene/Insert name: 7R_Ex2-LEFT
  Species: Nematostella vectensis
  Promoter: CMV
  Tag / fusion protein: 3x Flag (N terminal on insert); Fok1-DD domain (C terminal on insert)
  Cloning method: Restriction Enzyme; 5′ cloning site unknown (unknown if destroyed); 3′ cloning site unknown (unknown if destroyed)
  Sequencing primers: 5′ CMV-F
Terms and licenses: Academic/Nonprofit Terms; Industry Terms: Not Available to Industry
How to cite: pCS2TAL3_DD_NvFP-7R_Ex2-LEFT was a gift from Matthew Gibson (Addgene plasmid # 90036 ; http://n2t.net/addgene:90036 ; RRID:Addgene_90036)
